>Addgene plasmid #12513 | pTLOX | depositor full sequence | sequence record 7336 | Author sequence
GACGGATCGGGAGATCTCCCGATCCCCTATGGTGCACTCTCAGTACAATCTGCTCTGATGCCGCATAGTT
AAGCCAGTATCTGCTCCCTGCTTGTGTGTTGGAGGTCGCTGAGTAGTGCGCGAGCAAAATTTAAGCTACA
ACAAGGCAAGGCTTGACCGACAATTAATTAAGGCGCGCCGTTTAAACTAATTGCATGAAGAATCTGCTTA
GGGTTAGGCGTTTTGCGCTGCTTCGCGATGTACGGGCCAGATATACGCGTTGACATTGATTATTGACTAG
TTATTAATAGTAATCAATTACGGGGTCATTAGTTCATAGCCCATATATGGAGTTCCGCGTTACATAACTT
ACGGTAAATGGCCCGCCTGGCTGACCGCCCAACGACCCCCGCCCATTGACGTCAATAATGACGTATGTTC
CCATAGTAACGCCAATAGGGACTTTCCATTGACGTCAATGGGTGGAGTATTTACGGTAAACTGCCCACTT
GGCAGTACATCAAGTGTATCATATGCCAAGTACGCCCCCTATTGACGTCAATGACGGTAAATGGCCCGCC
TGGCATTATGCCCAGTACATGACCTTATGGGACTTTCCTACTTGGCAGTACATCTACGTATTAGTCATCG
CTATTACCATGGTGATGCGGTTTTGGCAGTACATCAATGGGCGTGGATAGCGGTTTGACTCACGGGGATT
TCCAAGTCTCCACCCCATTGACGTCAATGGGAGTTTGTTTTGGCACCAAAATCAACGGGACTTTCCAAAA
TGTCGTAACAACTCCGCCCCATTGACGCAAATGGGCGGTAGGCGTGTACGGTGGGAGGTCTATATAAGCA
GAGCTCTCTGGCTAACTAGAGAACCCACTGCTTACTGGCTTATCGAAATTAATACGACTCACTATAGGGA
GACCCAAGCTGGCTAGATCGATCCTGAGAACTTCAGGGTGAGTTTGGGGACCCTTGATTGTTCTTTCTTT
TTCGCTATTGTAAAATTCATGTTATATGGAGGGGGCAAAGTTTTCAGGGTGTTGTTTAGAATGGGAAGAT
GTCCCTTGTATCACCATGGACCCTCATGATAATTTTGTTTCTTTCACTTTCTACTCTGTTGACAACCATT
GTCTCCTCTTATTTTCTTTTCATTTTCTGTAACTTTTTCGTTAAACTTTAGCTTGCATTTGTAACGAATT
TTTAAATTCACTTTTGTTTATTTGTCAGATTGTAAGTACTTTCTCTAATCACTTTTTTTTCAAGGCAATC
AGGGTATATTATATTGTACTTCAGCACAGTTTTAGAGAACAATTGTTATAATTAAATGATAAGGTAGAAT
ATTTCTGCATATAAATTCTGGCTGGCGTGGAAATATTCTTATTGGTAGAAACAACTACATCCTGGTCATC
ATCCTGCCTTTCTCTTTATGGTTACAATGATATACACTGTTTGAGATGAGGATAAAATACTCTGAGTCCA
AACCGGGCCCCTCTGCTAACCATGTTCATGCCTTCTTCTTTTTCCTACAGCTCCTGGGCAACGTGCTGGT
TATTGTGCTGTCTCATCATTTTGGCAAAGAATTGTAATACGACTCACTATAGGGCGAATTGATATGTCTA
GATTAGATAAAAGTAAAGTGATTAACAGCGCATTAGAGCTGCTTAATGAGGTCGGAATCGAAGGTTTAAC
AACCCGTAAACTCGCCCAGAAGCTAGGTGTAGAGCAGCCTACATTGTATTGGCATGTAAAAAATAAGCGG
GCTTTGCTCGACGCCTTAGCCATTGAGATGTTAGATAGGCACCATACTCACTTTTGCCCTTTAGAAGGGG
AAAGCTGGCAAGATTTTTTACGTAATAACGCTAAAAGTTTTAGATGTGCTTTACTAAGTCATCGCGATGG
AGCAAAAGTACATTTAGGTACACGGCCTACAGAAAAACAGTATGAAACTCTCGAAAATCAATTAGCCTTT
TTATGCCAACAAGGTTTTTCACTAGAGAATGCATTATATGCACTCAGCGCTGTGGGGCATTTTACTTTAG
GTTGCGTATTGGAAGATCAAGAGCATCAAGTCGCTAAAGAAGAAAGGGAAACACCTACTACTGATAGTAT
GCCGCCATTATTACGACAAGCTATCGAATTATTTGATCACCAAGGTGCAGAGCCAGCCTTCTTATTCGGC
CTTGAATTGATCATATGCGGATTAGAAAAACAACTTAAATGTGAAAGTGGGTCCGCACCGGGTATGGCGG
CGGCGGTTCGGATGAACATCCAGATGCTGCTGGAGGCGGCCGACTATCTGGAGCGGCGGGAGAGAGAAGC
TGAACATGGTTATGCCTCCATGTTACCATACAATAACAAGGACTAAGGATCCCGGGAATTAATTCCGCCC
CTCTCCCTCCCCCCCCCCTAACGTTACTGGCCGAAGCCGCTTGGAATAAGGCCGGTGTGCGTTTGTCTAT
ATGTTATTTTCCACCATATTGCCGTCTTTTGGCAATGTGAGGGCCCGGAAACCTGGCCCTGTCTTCTTGA
CGAGCATTCCTAGGGGTCTTTCCCCTCTCGCCAAAGGAATGCAAGGTCTGTTGAATGTCGTGAAGGAAGC
AGTTCCTCTGGAAGCTTCTTGAAGACAAACAACGTCTGTAGCGACCCTTTGCAGGCAGCGGAACCCCCCA
CCTGGCGACAGGTGCCTCTGCGGCCAAAAGCCACGTGTATAAGATACACCTGCAAAGGCGGCACAACCCC
AGTGCCACGTTGTGAGTTGGATAGTTGTGGAAAGAGTCAAATGGCTCTCCTCAAGCGTATTCAACAAGGG
GCTGAAGGATGCCCAGAAGGTACCCCATTGTATGGGATCTGATCTGGGGCCTCGGTGCACATGCTTTACA
TGTGTTTAGTCGAGGTTAAAAAACGTCTAGGCCCCCCGAACCACGGGGACGTGGTTTTCCTTTGAAAAAC
ACGATGATAATATGNNNGGGGAGCTTGGATATCCATTTTCGGATCTGATCAAGAGACAGGATGAGGATCG
TTTCGCNNATGATTGAACAAGATGGATTGCACGCAGGTTCTCCGGCCGCTTGGGTGGAGAGGCTATTCGG
CTATGACTGGGCACAACAGACAATCGGCTGCTCTGATGCCGCCGTGTTGCGGCTGTCAGCGCAGGGGCGC
CCGGTTCTTTTTGTCAAGACCGACCTGTCCGGTGCCCTGAATGAACTGCAGGACGAGGCAGCGCGGCTAT
CGTGGCTGGCCACGACGGGCGTTCCTTGCGCAGCTGTGCTCGACGTTGTCACTGAAGCGGGAAGGGACTG
GCTGCTATTGGGCGAAGTGCCGGGGCAGGATCTCCTGTCATCTCACCTTGCTCCTGCCGAGAAAGTATCC
ATCATGGCTGATGCAATGCGGCGGCTGCATACGCTTGATCCGGCTACCTGCCCATTCGACCACCAAGCGA
AACATCGCATCGAGCGAGCACGTACTCGGATGGAAGCCGGTCTTGTCGATCAGGATGATCTGGACGAAGA
GCATCAGGGGCTCGCGCCAGCCGAACTGTTCGCCAGGCTCAAGGCGCGCATGCCCGACGGCGAGGATCTC
GTCGTGACCCATGGCGATGCCTGCTTGCCGAATATCATGGTGGAAAATGGCCGCTTTTCTGGATTCATCG
ACTGTGGCCGGCTGGGTGTGGCGGACCGCTATCAGGACATAGCGTTGGCTACCCGTGATATTGCTGAAGA
GCTTGGCGGCGAATGGGCTGACCGCTTCCTCGTGCTTTACGGTATCGCCGCTCCCGATTCGCAGCGCATC
GCCTTCTATCGCCTTCTTGACGAGTTCTTCTGAGCGGGACTCTGGGGTTCGAAATGACCGACCAAGCGAC
GCCCAACCTGCCATCACGAGATTTCGATTCCACCGCCGCCTTCTATGAAAGGTTGGGCTTCGGAATCGTT
TTCCGGGACGCCGGCTGGATGATCCTCCAGCGCGGGGATCTCATGCTGGAGTTCTTCGCCCACCCCAACT
TGTTTATTGCAGCTTATAATGGTTACAAATAAAGCAATAGCATCACAAATTTCACAAATAAAGCATTTTT
TTCACTGCATTCTAGTTGTGGTTTGTCCAAACTCATCAATGTATCTTATCATGTCTGGATCGATCCGAAG
GTAAGCCTATCCCTAACCCTCTCCTCGGTCTCGATTCTACGCGTTGACATTGATTATTGACTAGTTATTA
ATAGTAATCAATTACGGGGTCATTAGTTCATAGCCCATATATGGAGTTCCGCGTTACATAACTTACGGTA
AATGGCCCGCCTGGCTGACCGCCCAACGACCCCCGCCCATTGACGTCAATAATGACGTATGTTCCCATAG
TAACGCCAATAGGGACTTTCCATTGACGTCAATGGGTGGAGTATTTACGGTAAACTGCCCACTTGGCAGT
ACATCAAGTGTATCATATGCCAAGTACGCCCCCTATTGACGTCAATGACGGTAAATGGCCCGCCTGGCAT
TATGCCCAGTACATGACCTTATGGGACTTTCCTACTTGGCAGTACATCTACGTATTAGTCATCGCTATTA
CCATGGTGATGCGGTTTTGGCAGTACATCAATGGGCGTGGATAGCGGTTTGACTCACGGGGATTTCCAAG
TCTCCACCCCATTGACGTCAATGGGAGTTTGTTTTGGAACCAAAATCAACGGGACTTTCCAAAATGTCGT
AACAACTCCGCCCCATTGACGCAAATGGGCGGTAGGCGTGTACGGTGGGAGGTCTATATAAGCAGAGCTC
TCCCTATCAGTGATAGAGATCTCCCTATCAGTGATAGAGCTCTCCCTATCAGTGATAGAGATCTCCCTAT
CAGTGATAGAGATCGAGCTGTTTAGTGAACCGTCAGATCGCCTGGAGACGCCATCCACGCTGTTTTGACC
TCCATAGAAGACACCGAATTCCGATCATATTCAATAACCCTTAATATAACTTCGTATAATGTATGCTATA
CGAAGTTATTAGGTCTGAAGAGGAGTTTACGTCCAGCCAAGCTCTAGCGCTACCGGTCGCCACCATGGTG
AGCAAGGGCGAGGAGCTGTTCACCGGGGTGGTGCCCATCCTGGTCGAGCTGGACGGCGACGTAAACGGCC
ACAAGTTCAGCGTGTCCGGCGAGGGCGAGGGCGATGCCACCTACGGCAAGCTGACCCTGAAGTTCATCTG
CACCACCGGCAAGCTGCCCGTGCCCTGGCCCACCCTCGTGACCACCCTGACCTACGGCGTGCAGTGCTTC
AGCCGCTACCCCGACCACATGAAGCAGCACGACTTCTTCAAGTCCGCCATGCCCGAAGGCTACGTCCAGG
AGCGCACCATCTTCTTCAAGGACGACGGCAACTACAAGACCCGCGCCGAGGTGAAGTTCGAGGGCGACAC
CCTGGTGAACCGCATCGAGCTGAAGGGCATCGACTTCAAGGAGGACGGCAACATCCTGGGGCACAAGCTG
GAGTACAACTACAACAGCCACAACGTCTATATCATGGCCGACAAGCAGAAGAACGGCATCAAGGTGAACT
TCAAGATCCGCCACAACATCGAGGACGGCAGCGTGCAGCTCGCCGACCACTACCAGCAGAACACCCCCAT
CGGCGACGGCCCCGTGCTGCTGCCCGACAACCACTACCTGAGCACCCAGTCCGCCCTGAGCAAAGACCCC
AACGAGAAGCGCGATCACATGGTCCTGCTGGAGTTCGTGACCGCCGCCGGGATCACTCTCGGCATGGACG
AGCTGTACAAGTCCGGACTCAGATCCACCGGATCTAGATAACTGATCATAATCAGCCATACCACATTTGT
AGAGGTTTTACTTGCTTTAAAAAACCTCCCACACCTCCCCCTGAACCTGAAACATAAAATGAATGCAATT
GTTGTTGTTAACTTGTTTATTGCAGCTTATAATGGTTACAAATAAAGCAATAGCATCACAAATTTCACAA
ATAAAGCATTTTTTTCACTGCATTCTAGTTGTGGTTTGTCCAAACTCATCAATGTATCTTAACGCGTGAT
CCGGNAACCCCTTAATATAACTTCGTATAATGTATGCTATACGAAGTTATTAGGTCCCTCGAAGAGGTTC
ACTAGCTCGAGCCGCGGAGGCCTTAAGACCGGTCGCGGCCGCTAAACCCGCTGATCAGCCTCGACTGTGC
CTTCTAGTTGCCAGCCATCTGTTGTTTGCCCCTCCCCCGTGCCTTCCTTGACCCTGGAAGGTGCCACTCC
CACTGTCCTTTCCTAATAAAATGAGGAAATTGCATCGCATTGTCTGAGTAGGTGTCATTCTATTCTGGGG
GGTGGGGTGGGGCAGGACAGCAAGGGGGAGGATTGGGAAGACAATAGCAGGCATGCTGGGGATGCGGTGG
GCTCTATGGCTTCTGAGGCGGAAAGAACCAGCTGCATTAATGAATCGGCCAACGCGCGGGGAGAGGCGGT
TTGCGTATTGGGCGCTCTTCCGCTTCCTCGCTCACTGACTCGCTGCGCTCGGTCGTTCGGCTGCGGCGAG
CGGTATCAGCTCACTCAAAGGCGGTAATACGGTTATCCACAGAATCAGGGGATAACGCAGGAAAGAACAT
GTGAGCAAAAGGCCAGCAAAAGGCCAGGAACCGTAAAAAGGCCGCGTTGCTGGCGTTTTTCCATAGGCTC
CGCCCCCCTGACGAGCATCACAAAAATCGACGCTCAAGTCAGAGGTGGCGAAACCCGACAGGACTATAAA
GATACCAGGCGTTTCCCCCTGGAAGCTCCCTCGTGCGCTCTCCTGTTCCGACCCTGCCGCTTACCGGATA
CCTGTCCGCCTTTCTCCCTTCGGGAAGCGTGGCGCTTTCTCATAGCTCACGCTGTAGGTATCTCAGTTCG
GTGTAGGTCGTTCGCTCCAAGCTGGGCTGTGTGCACGAACCCCCCGTTCAGCCCGACCGCTGCGCCTTAT
CCGGTAACTATCGTCTTGAGTCCAACCCGGTAAGACACGACTTATCGCCACTGGCAGCAGCCACTGGTAA
CAGGATTAGCAGAGCGAGGTATGTAGGCGGTGCTACAGAGTTCTTGAAGTGGTGGCCTAACTACGGCTAC
ACTAGAAGAACAGTATTTGGTATCTGCGCTCTGCTGAAGCCAGTTACCTTCGGAAAAAGAGTTGGTAGCT
CTTGATCCGGCAAACAAACCACCGCTGGTAGCGGTTTTTTTGTTTGCAAGCAGCAGATTACGCGCAGAAA
AAAAGGATCTCAAGAAGATCCTTTGATCTTTTCTACGGGGTCTGACGCTCAGTGGAACGAAAACTCACGT
TAAGGGATTTTGGTCATGAGATTATCAAAAAGGATCTTCACCTAGATCCTTTTAAATTAAAAATGAAGTT
TTAAATCAATCTAAAGTATATATGAGTAAACTTGGTCTGACAGTTACCAATGCTTAATCAGTGAGGCACC
TATCTCAGCGATCTGTCTATTTCGTTCATCCATAGTTGCCTGACTCCCCGTCGTGTAGATAACTACGATA
CGGGAGGGCTTACCATCTGGCCCCAGTGCTGCAATGATACCGCGAGACCCACGCTCACCGGCTCCAGATT
TATCAGCAATAAACCAGCCAGCCGGAAGGGCCGAGCGCAGAAGTGGTCCTGCAACTTTATCCGCCTCCAT
CCAGTCTATTAATTGTTGCCGGGAAGCTAGAGTAAGTAGTTCGCCAGTTAATAGTTTGCGCAACGTTGTT
GCCATTGCTACAGGCATCGTGGTGTCACGCTCGTCGTTTGGTATGGCTTCATTCAGCTCCGGTTCCCAAC
GATCAAGGCGAGTTACATGATCCCCCATGTTGTGCAAAAAAGCGGTTAGCTCCTTCGGTCCTCCGATCGT
TGTCAGAAGTAAGTTGGCCGCAGTGTTATCACTCATGGTTATGGCAGCACTGCATAATTCTCTTACTGTC
ATGCCATCCGTAAGATGCTTTTCTGTGACTGGTGAGTACTCAACCAAGTCATTCTGAGAATAGTGTATGC
GGCGACCGAGTTGCTCTTGCCCGGCGTCAATACGGGATAATACCGCGCCACATAGCAGAACTTTAAAAGT
GCTCATCATTGGAAAACGTTCTTCGGGGCGAAAACTCTCAAGGATCTTACCGCTGTTGAGATCCAGTTCG
ATGTAACCCACTCGTGCACCCAACTGATCTTCAGCATCTTTTACTTTCACCAGCGTTTCTGGGTGAGCAA
AAACAGGAAGGCAAAATGCCGCAAAAAAGGGAATAAGGGCGACACGGAAATGTTGAATACTCATACTCTT
CCTTTTTCAATATTATTGAAGCATTTATCAGGGTTATTGTCTCATGAGCGGATACATATTTGAATGTATT
TAGAAAAATAAACAAATAGGGGTTCCGCGCACATTTCCCCGAAAAGTGCCACCTGACGTC
Features (pLannotate 1.2.2; 32 found; start..end, strand, type, name):
     28..80      -  misc_feature   bom (fragment): basis of mobility region from pBR322
    262..641     +  enhancer       CMV enhancer: human cytomegalovirus immediate early enhancer
    642..845     +  promoter       CMV promoter: human cytomegalovirus (CMV) immediate early promoter
    841..874     +  LTR            5' LTR (truncated) (fragment): truncated 5' long terminal repeat (LTR) from HIV-1
    890..908     +  promoter       T7 promoter: promoter for bacteriophage T7 RNA polymerase
    948..1520    +  intron         β-globin intron: intron from rabbit β-globin gene
   1575..1593    +  promoter       T7 promoter: promoter for bacteriophage T7 RNA polymerase
   1604..2224    +  CDS            tetR: TETR2_ECOLX - Experimental evidence at protein level: Swiss-Prot protein existence level 1. TetR is the repressor of the tetracycline resistance element; its N-terminal region forms a helix-turn-helix structure and binds DNA. Binding of tetracycline to TetR reduces the repressor affinity for the tetracycline resistance gene (tetA) promoter operator sites. From Escherichia coli.
   2234..2353    +  CDS            MXD1 (fragment): MAD1_HUMAN - Also known as MAD. Experimental evidence at protein level: Swiss-Prot protein existence level 1. Component of a transcriptional repressor complex together with MAX (PubMed:8425218). In complex with MAX binds to the core DNA sequence 5'-CAC[GA]TG-3' (PubMed:8425218). Antagonizes MYC transcriptional activity by competing with MYC for MAX binding (PubMed:8425218). Binds to the TERT promoter and represses telomerase expression, possibly by interfering with MYC binding (PubMed:12837246). From Homo sapiens (Human).
   2378..2950    +  misc_feature   IRES: internal ribosome entry site (IRES) of the encephalomyocarditis virus (EMCV)
   3019..3813    +  CDS            NeoR/KanR: aminoglycoside phosphotransferase from Tn5; aph(3')-II (or nptII); confers resistance to neomycin, kanamycin, and G418 (Geneticin®)
   3834..3992    +  CDS            ble (fragment): BLE_KLEPN - Experimental evidence at protein level: Swiss-Prot protein existence level 1. Binding protein with a strong affinity to the bleomycin family of antibiotics. Binds to CL990; an antimitotic-antibiotic compound. From Klebsiella pneumoniae.
   3987..4121    +  polyA_signal   SV40 poly(A) signal: SV40 polyadenylation signal
   4130..4171    +  CDS            V5 tag: epitope tag from simian virus 5
   4176..4555    +  enhancer       CMV enhancer: human cytomegalovirus immediate early enhancer
   4628..4645    -  promoter       CMV promoter (fragment): human cytomegalovirus (CMV) immediate early promoter
   4708..4759    +  promoter       CMVd2 promoter: truncated human cytomegalovirus (CMV) immediate early promoter that yields moderately reduced expression relative to the full-length promoter
   4761..4780    +  promoter       PLtetO-1 promoter (fragment): modified phage lambda PL promoter with tet operator sites (Lutz and Bujard, 1997)
   4781..4799    +  promoter       tight TRE promoter (fragment): Tet-responsive promoter PTight, consisting of seven tet operator sequences followed by the minimal CMV promoter
   4803..4822    +  promoter       PLtetO-1 promoter (fragment): modified phage lambda PL promoter with tet operator sites (Lutz and Bujard, 1997)
   4824..4843    +  promoter       PLtetO-1 promoter (fragment): modified phage lambda PL promoter with tet operator sites (Lutz and Bujard, 1997)
   4850..4877    +  promoter       TRE3GV promoter (fragment): 3rd-generation Tet-responsive promoter that can be activated by binding of Tet-On® 3G, optimized for retroviral and lentiviral vectors
   4946..4979    -  protein_bind   loxP: Cre-mediated recombination occurs in the 8-bp core sequence (GCATACAT). Cre recombinase
   5035..5751    +  CDS            EGFP: EGFP is a basic (constitutively fluorescent) green fluorescent protein published in 1996, derived from Aequorea victoria. It is reported to be a rapidly-maturing weak dimer with moderate acid sensitivity.
   5783..5867    +  CDS            large T antigen (fragment): large T antigen from SV40 (simian virus 40)
   5890..6011    +  polyA_signal   SV40 poly(A) signal: SV40 polyadenylation signal
   6037..6070    -  protein_bind   loxP: Cre-mediated recombination occurs in the 8-bp core sequence (GCATACAT). Cre recombinase
   6155..6379    +  polyA_signal   bGH poly(A) signal: bovine growth hormone polyadenylation signal
   6398..6455    -  CDS            lacI (fragment): lac repressor; lacI; The lac repressor binds to the lac operator to inhibit transcription in E. coli. This inhibition can be relieved by adding lactose or isopropyl-β-D-thiogalactopyranoside (IPTG).
   6638..7223    -  rep_origin     ori: high-copy-number ColE1/pMB1/pBR322/pUC origin of replication
   7394..8254    -  CDS            AmpR: β-lactamase; bla; confers resistance to ampicillin, carbenicillin, and related antibiotics
   8255..8359    -  promoter       AmpR promoter: bla
