[The description below was written by a language model from this plasmid's Addgene catalogue record and pLannotate feature annotations shown in this document.]
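Description:
pTLOX is an 8,390 bp empty mammalian expression backbone designed to put a gene of interest under dual control by tetracycline and Cre recombinase. It is propagated in E. coli as a high-copy plasmid through a ColE1/pUC-type origin with ampicillin selection (AmpR under its own bla promoter). Stable mammalian transfectants are selected with G418. According to the depositor, it was derived from the pTHE vector by inserting a loxP-flanked stuffer between the TetR-responsive elements (TO4) and the multiple cloning site.

The feature table shows two expression units. In the first, a full CMV enhancer/promoter followed by a rabbit β-globin intron drives the tetR coding sequence, which is immediately followed by a short fragment of human MXD1 (MAD). This arrangement suggests a TetR-repressor domain fusion, although the record does not say so explicitly. An EMCV IRES then links this to NeoR/KanR, so repressor and G418 resistance come from one transcript ending at an SV40 poly(A) signal. In the second unit, a CMV enhancer and truncated CMV promoter are followed by a cluster of tet operator sequences, which the annotation tool labels as fragments of various Tet-responsive promoters. Next come two loxP sites in the same orientation flanking EGFP and an SV40 poly(A) signal, then the cloning region and a bGH poly(A) signal.

A gene cloned downstream of the stuffer should stay silent because transcription terminates within the floxed cassette, with EGFP marking that state. Cre excision removes EGFP and the terminator, and tetracycline releases TetR from the operators, so both inputs govern expression. The exact cloning sites are not given in the record.
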