Addgene plasmid #12513: pTLOX
Purpose: (Empty Backbone)
Depositing lab: Tong-Chuan He. Depositing organization: University of Chicago. Publication: Dual regulation of gene expression mediated by tetracycline and Cre recombinase. Park JY, Luo Q, Jiang W, Kang Q, Peng Y, Strom C, Luu HH, Haydon RC, He TC. Biotechniques. 2004 Mar . 36(3):390-2, 394, 396. 10.2144/04363BM03 PubMed 15038152.
Backbone
  Vector backbone: na
  Backbone size (bp): 8390
  Vector type: Mammalian Expression, Cre/Lox
  Selectable markers: Neomycin (select with G418)
Growth in bacteria
  Bacterial resistance: Ampicillin, 100 μg/mL
  Growth temperature: 37°C
  Growth strain: DH5alpha
  Copy number: High Copy
Gene/Insert
  Gene/Insert name: None
  Cloning method: Restriction Enzyme; 5′ cloning site See map (unknown if destroyed); 3′ cloning site See map (unknown if destroyed)
  Sequencing primers: 5′ na
Terms and licenses: Academic/Nonprofit Terms; Industry Terms: Not Available to Industry
Depositor comments: A LoxP-flanked stuffer containing GFP and the SV40 PA signal was cloned into the pTHE vector before the multiple cloning site and after the TetR-responsive elements (TO4).
How to cite: pTLOX was a gift from Tong-Chuan He (Addgene plasmid # 12513 ; http://n2t.net/addgene:12513 ; RRID:Addgene_12513)
