>Addgene plasmid #12513 | pTLOX | addgene partial sequence | sequence record 18970 | EGFP-N 5'-CGTCGCCGTCCAGCTCGACCAG-3'
GCTCCTCGCCCTTGCTCACCATGGTGGCGACCGGTAGCGCTAGAGCTTGGCTGGACGTAAACTCCTCTTC
AGACCTAATAACTTCGTATAGCATACATTATACGAAGTTATATTAAGGGTTATTGAATATGATCGGAATT
CGGTGTCTTCTATGGAGGTCAAAACAGCGTGGATGGCGTCTCCAGGCGATCTGACGGTTCACTAAACAGC
TCGATCTCTATCACTGATAGGGAGATCTCTATCACTGATAGGGAGAGCTCTGCTTATATAGACCTCCCAC
CGTACACGCCTACCGCCCATTTGCGTCAATGGGGCGGAGTTGTTACGACATTTTGGAAAGTCCCGTTGAT
TTTGGTGCCAAAACTAACTCCCATTGACGTCAATGGGGTGGAGACTTGGATATCCCCGTAAGTCAAACCG
CTATCCGCGCCCATTGATGTACTGCCGAAAC
